>Addgene plasmid #13300 | pet 3d beta tentacle delete CP | addgene partial sequence | sequence record 78537 | pBRrevBam 5'-GGTGATGTCGGCGATATAGG-3'
CCGGCCACGATGCGTCCGGCGTAGAGGATCGAGATCTCGATCCCGCGAAATTAATACGACTCACTATAGG
GAGACCACAACGGTTTCCCTCTAGAAATAATTTTGTTTAACTTTAAGAAGGAGATATACATATGAGTGAC
CAGCAGCTGGATTGTGCCTTGGATTTGATGAGGCGTCTGCCTCCGCAGCAGATAGAGAAGAATCTCAGTG
ACCTCATTGACTTGGTCCCAAGCCTCTGTGAAGATCTCCTCTCCTCTGTTGATCAGCCATTGAAGATTGC
ACGAGATAAGGTGGTAGGAAAAGACTATCTATTGTGTGACTACAACAGAGATGGAGACTCGTATAGATCA
CCGTGGAGTAACAAGTATGATCCTCCCCTGGAAGACGGTGCCATGCCATCTGCTCGCCTGCGCAAGCTGG
AGGTGGAAGCCAACAATGCCTTTGACCAGTATAGAGACTTGTATTTCGAAGGTGGAGTCTCCTCTGTCTA
CCTCTGGGATCTGGATCATGGTTTTGCCGGTGTGATCCTCATTAAGAAAGCTGGAGATGGATCAAAGAAG
ATTAAGGGATGCTGGGATTCCATCCACGTGGTGGAGGTTCAGGAGAAATCCAGCGGCCGTACTGCTCATT
ACAAGCTGACCTCCACAGTGATGCTGTGGCTGCAGACTAATAAAACTGGTTCTGGTACCATGAACCTTGG
CGGGAGCCTCACCAGACAGATGGAGAAAGATGAGACTGTGAGCGACTCTTCTCCGCACATAGCCA
