[The description below was written by a language model from this plasmid's Addgene catalogue record.]
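Description:
pet 3d beta tentacle delete CP is a bacterial expression plasmid built on the Novagen pET-3d backbone (about 5 kb), carrying an insert of roughly 2 kb that encodes chicken (G. gallus) actin capping protein, also known as CapZ. The insert comprises both subunits of the heterodimer, alpha 1 and beta 1. The alpha subunit is intact, while the beta subunit lacks the last 28 amino acids of its C-terminus, the region referred to as the beta "tentacle". The insert sits between NdeI and BamHI sites, both of which were preserved, and the mutant was made by PCR on an earlier plasmid encoding the wild-type alpha 1 and beta 1 subunits. The plasmid is selected with ampicillin and is maintained in a cloning strain such as DH5alpha; the copy number is recorded as unknown.

No feature table accompanies the record, so the regulatory elements are not explicitly listed. However, pET-3 series vectors generally drive expression from a T7 promoter with a T7 terminator downstream, which fits the T7 and T7-terminator sequencing primers given, and such vectors need a host that supplies T7 RNA polymerase for protein production. The record does not say how the two subunit coding regions are arranged or translated within the insert, and no affinity tags are mentioned. Judging from the associated study on how capping protein binds the barbed end of the actin filament, the construct is used to produce recombinant heterodimer lacking the beta C-terminal region, allowing its contribution to barbed-end binding to be compared with that of the wild-type protein.
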