Addgene plasmid #13300: pet 3d beta tentacle delete CP
Depositing lab: John Cooper. Depositing organization: Washington University in Saint Louis. Publication: How capping protein binds the barbed end of the actin filament. Wear MA, Yamashita A, Kim K, Maeda Y, Cooper JA. Curr Biol. 2003 Sep 2. 13(17):1531-7. 10.1016/S0960-9822(03)00559-1 PubMed 12956956.
Backbone
  Vector backbone: pET- 3d
  Backbone manufacturer: novagen
  Backbone size w/o insert (bp): 5000
  Vector type: Bacterial Expression
Growth in bacteria
  Bacterial resistance: Ampicillin, 100 μg/mL
  Growth temperature: 37°C
  Growth strain: DH5alpha
  Copy number: Unknown
Gene/Insert
  Gene/Insert name: capping protein alpha 1 beta 1 (deletion 28 amino acids ) (alt name: actin CAP Z beta tentacle delete)
  Species: G. gallus (chicken)
  Insert size (bp): 2000
  Mutation: CP alpha subunit is intact with a mutated beta C-termiinus (delete 28 amino acids)
  Entrez Gene: CAPZB
  Cloning method: Restriction Enzyme; 5′ cloning site nde 1 (not destroyed); 3′ cloning site bam H1 (not destroyed)
  Sequencing primers: 5′ T7; 3′ T7-Term
Resource information
  A portion of this plasmid was derived from a plasmid made by: Obinata T gave the plasmid for wt CP alpha 1 and beta 1 subunits. The mutant was generated on this background by PCR.
Terms and licenses: Academic/Nonprofit Terms; Industry Terms: Not Available to Industry
Depositor comments: Soeno et al 1998; journal of muscle research and cell motility 19, 639-646
How to cite: pet 3d beta tentacle delete CP was a gift from John Cooper (Addgene plasmid # 13300 ; http://n2t.net/addgene:13300 ; RRID:Addgene_13300)
